Addgene plasmid #238397: eOYW017
Purpose: TurboRFP constitutive Golden Gate construct
Depositing lab: Richard Murray. Depositing organization: California Institute of Technology. Publication: A DNA Part Library for Reliable Engineering of the Emerging Model Nematode Symbiotic Bacterium Xenorhabdus griffiniae HGB2511. Larsson EM, Wang OY, Murray RM. ACS Synth Biol. 2025 Oct 17;14(10):4122-4126. doi: 10.1021/acssynbio.5c00414. Epub 2025 Sep 25. PubMed 40998411.
Backbone
  Vector backbone: EML002
  Vector type: Bacterial Expression
Growth in bacteria
  Bacterial resistance: Ampicillin and Kanamycin, 100 & 50 μg/mL
  Growth temperature: 37°C
  Growth strain: pir2+
  Copy number: Low Copy
Gene/Insert
  Gene/Insert name: UNS1-P2m-U6d-TurboRFP-t0-UNSX
  Species: Synthetic
  Cloning method: Gibson Cloning
Terms and licenses: Academic/Nonprofit Terms; Industry Terms: Not Available to Industry
Depositor comments: Please visit https://doi.org/10.1101/2025.06.09.658710 for bioRxiv preprint.
How to cite: eOYW017 was a gift from Richard Murray (Addgene plasmid # 238397 ; http://n2t.net/addgene:238397 ; RRID:Addgene_238397)
