[The description below was written by a language model from this plasmid's Addgene catalogue record and pLannotate feature annotations shown in this document.]
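Description:
eOYW017 is a 7,053 nt bacterial expression plasmid built on the EML002 backbone that carries a constitutive TurboRFP cassette inside a mini-Tn7 transposon. It comes from a DNA part library developed for engineering the nematode-symbiotic bacterium Xenorhabdus griffiniae HGB2511. The backbone replicates from an R6K γ origin, which depends on the pi initiator protein. This explains the pir-expressing propagation strain and low copy number in the record, and it means the plasmid should behave as a suicide vector in hosts lacking pir. An incP oriT with traJ and a traI fragment allows conjugative mobilisation from a suitable donor strain. Only a fragment of a ColE1/pUC-type origin is annotated. Selection is with ampicillin, through a β-lactamase gene on the backbone outside the transposon ends, and with kanamycin, through aph(3')-Ia located between Tn7L and Tn7R.

The insert is recorded as UNS1-P2m-U6d-TurboRFP-t0-UNSX, a synthetic unit assembled by Gibson cloning. The flanking UNS names probably denote unique nucleotide sequences used as assembly junctions. P2m is presumably the promoter, consistent with an upstream annotation partially matching the J23119 constitutive promoter, and U6d is presumably the 5' UTR or ribosome-binding element, although the record does not define either part. TurboRFP, an orange-red fluorescent protein derived from Entacmaea quadricolor, is followed by the phage lambda t0 terminator. The kanamycin marker and the reporter both lie between the Tn7 ends, so they would transpose together into a recipient chromosome. No Tn7 transposase genes are annotated, so these would have to be supplied from elsewhere. Short integrase, qacE and Tn903 fragments within the transposon look like remnants of earlier cassettes. The record describes the plasmid only as a constitutive TurboRFP Golden Gate construct, which fits use as a reporter for fluorescent labelling or for characterising promoter and UTR parts.
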