Features (pLannotate 1.2.2; 18 found; start..end, strand, type, name):
    171..1031    -  CDS            AmpR: β-lactamase; bla; confers resistance to ampicillin, carbenicillin, and related antibiotics
   1032..1136    -  promoter       AmpR promoter: bla
   1210..1375    +  mobile_element Tn7L: mini-Tn7 element (left end of the Tn7 transposon) Tn7
   1505..2320    +  CDS            KanR: aminoglycoside phosphotransferase; aph(3')-Ia; confers resistance to kanamycin in bacteria or G418 (Geneticin®) in eukaryotes
   2461..2607    +  CDS            TRA2_ECOLX (fragment): Protein predicted: Swiss-Prot protein existence level 4. Required for transposition of transposon Tn903. From Escherichia coli.
   2791..3363    -  CDS            int (fragment) (sequence partly withheld): INT2_ECOLX - Protein inferred from homology: Swiss-Prot protein existence level 3. Putative integrase believed to be involved in the insertion of antibiotic resistance genes into plasmids and transposons. From Escherichia coli.
   3612..3701    +  CDS            qacE (fragment): QACE_ECOLX - Protein inferred from homology: Swiss-Prot protein existence level 3. Multidrug exporter. Is implicated for the resistance to bacteriocidal quaternary ammonium compounds. From Escherichia coli.
   3872..3889    +  misc_feature   MCS (fragment): pUC18/19 multiple cloning site
   3889..3966    -  promoter       AmpR promoter (fragment): bla
   4119..4143    +  promoter       J23119(SpeI) promoter (fragment): bacterial promoter (Registry of Standard Biological Parts BBa J23119) modified to end with an SpeI site
   4243..4935    +  CDS            TurboRFP: TurboRFP is a basic (constitutively fluorescent) orange fluorescent protein published in 2007, derived from Entacmaea quadricolor. It has low acid sensitivity.
   4943..5037    +  terminator     lambda t0 terminator: transcription terminator from phage lambda
   5162..5360    +  mobile_element Tn7R (fragment): mini-Tn7 element (right end of the Tn7 transposon) Tn7
   5442..5830    -  rep_origin     R6K γ ori: γ replication origin from E. coli plasmid R6K; requires the R6K initiator protein pi for replication
   5871..5963    -  CDS            traI (fragment): TRAI6_ECOLX - Experimental evidence at protein level: Swiss-Prot protein existence level 1. The initiation process of transfer DNA synthesis requires the interaction of at least three plasmid-specific components (TraH, I, and J) at the transfer origin resulting in the assembly of a specialised nucleoprotein complex - the relaxosome. Site- and strand-specific cleavage at the transfer origin is dependent on TraI and TraJ. From Escherichia coli.
   6001..6372    -  CDS            traJ: oriT-recognizing protein; traJ
   6405..6514    -  oriT           oriT: incP origin of transfer
   6649..7053    -  rep_origin     ori (fragment): high-copy-number ColE1/pMB1/pBR322/pUC origin of replication
>Addgene plasmid #238397 | eOYW017 | addgene full sequence | sequence record 492444 | Addgene NGS Result
GAAGATCCTTTGATCTTTTCTACGGGGTCTGACGCTCAGTGGAACGAAAACTCACGTTAAGGGATTTTGG
TCATGAGATTATCAAAAAGGATCTTCACCTAGATCCTTTTAAATTAAAAATGAAGTTTTAAATCAATCTA
AAGTATATATGAGTAAACTTGGTCTGACAGTTACCAATGCTTAATCAGTGAGGCACCTATCTCAGCGATC
TGTCTATTTCGTTCATCCATAGTTGCCTGACTCCCCGTCGTGTAGATAACTACGATACGGGAGGGCTTAC
CATCTGGCCCCAGTGCTGCAATGATACCGCGAGACCCACGCTCACCGGCTCCAGATTTATCAGCAATAAA
CCAGCCAGCCGGAAGGGCCGAGCGCAGAAGTGGTCCTGCAACTTTATCCGCCTCCATCCAGTCTATTAAT
TGTTGCCGGGAAGCTAGAGTAAGTAGTTCGCCAGTTAATAGTTTGCGCAACGTTGTTGCCATTGCTACAG
GCATCGTGGTGTCACGCTCGTCGTTTGGTATGGCTTCATTCAGCTCCGGTTCCCAACGATCAAGGCGAGT
TACATGATCCCCCATGTTGTGCAAAAAAGCGGTTAGCTCCTTCGGTCCTCCGATCGTTGTCAGAAGTAAG
TTGGCCGCAGTGTTATCACTCATGGTTATGGCAGCACTGCATAATTCTCTTACTGTCATGCCATCCGTAA
GATGCTTTTCTGTGACTGGTGAGTACTCAACCAAGTCATTCTGAGAATAGTGTATGCGGCGACCGAGTTG
CTCTTGCCCGGCGTCAATACGGGATAATACCGCGCCACATAGCAGAACTTTAAAAGTGCTCATCATTGGA
AAACGTTCTTCGGGGCGAAAACTCTCAAGGATCTTACCGCTGTTGAGATCCAGTTCGATGTAACCCACTC
GTGCACCCAACTGATCTTCAGCATCTTTTACTTTCACCAGCGTTTCTGGGTGAGCAAAAACAGGAAGGCA
AAATGCCGCAAAAAAGGGAATAAGGGCGACACGGAAATGTTGAATACTCATACTCTTCCTTTTTCAATAT
TATTGAAGCATTTATCAGGGTTATTGTCTCATGAGCGGATACATATTTGAATGTATTTAGAAAAATAAAC
AAATAGGGGTTCCGCGCACATTTCCCCGAAAAGTGCCACCTGAATTAATTCGAGCTCGCCCAAACATAAC
AGGAAGAAAAATGCCCCGCTGTGGGCGGACAAAATAGTTGGGAACTGGGAGGGGTGGAAATGGAGTTTTT
AAGGATTATTTAGGGAAGAGTGACAAAATAGATGGGAACTGGGTGTAGCGTCGTAAGCTAATACGAAAAT
TAAAAATGACAAAATAGTTTGGAACTAGATTTCACTTATCTGGTTGGCCTGCAGGGGGGGGGGGAAAGCC
ACGTTGTGTCTCAAAATCTCTGATGTTACATTGCACAAGATAAAAATATATCATCATGAACAATAAAACT
GTCTGCTTACATAAACAGTAATACAAGGGGTGTTATGAGCCATATTCAACGGGAAACGTCTTGCTCGAGG
CCGCGATTAAATTCCAACATGGATGCTGATTTATATGGGTATAAATGGGCTCGCGATAATGTCGGGCAAT
CAGGTGCGACAATCTATCGATTGTATGGGAAGCCCGATGCGCCAGAGTTGTTTCTGAAACATGGCAAAGG
TAGCGTTGCCAATGATGTTACAGATGAGATGGTCAGACTAAACTGGCTGACGGAATTTATGCCTCTTCCG
ACCATCAAGCATTTTATCCGTACTCCTGATGATGCATGGTTACTCACCACTGCGATCCCCGGGAAAACAG
CATTCCAGGTATTAGAAGAATATCCTGATTCAGGTGAAAATATTGTTGATGCGCTGGCAGTGTTCCTGCG
CCGGTTGCATTCGATTCCTGTTTGTAATTGTCCTTTTAACAGCGATCGCGTATTTCGTCTCGCTCAGGCG
CAATCACGAATGAATAACGGTTTGGTTGATGCGAGTGATTTTGATGACGAGCGTAATGGCTGGCCTGTTG
AACAAGTCTGGAAAGAAATGCATAAGCTTTTGCCATTCTCACCGGATTCAGTCGTCACTCATGGTGATTT
CTCACTTGATAACCTTATTTTTGACGAGGGGAAATTAATAGGTTGTATTGATGTTGGACGAGTCGGAATC
GCAGACCGATACCAGGATCTTGCCATCCTATGGAACTGCCTCGGTGAGTTTTCTCCTTCATTACAGAAAC
GGCTTTTTCAAAAATATGGTATTGATAATCCTGATATGAATAAATTGCAGTTTCATTTGATGCTCGATGA
GTTTTTCTAATCAGAATTGGTTAATTGGTTGTAACACTGGCAGAGCATTACGCTGACTTGACGGGACGGC
GGCTTTGTTGAATAAATCGAACTTTTGCTGAGTTGAAGGATCAGATCACGCATCTTCCCGACAACGCAGA
CCGTTCCGTGGCAAAGCAAAAGTTCAAAATCACCAACTGGTCCACCTACAACAAAGCTCTCATCAACCGT
GGCTCCCTCACTTTCTGGCTGGATGATGGGGCGATTCAGGCCTGGTATGAGTCAGCAACACCTTCTTCAC
GAGGCAGACCTCAGCGCCCCCCCCCCCCTGCAGGTCGACTAGAGTCGGGGATCCGGTGATTGATTGAGCA
AGCTTTATGCTTGTAAACCGTTTTGTGAAAAAATTTTTAAAATAAAAAAGGGGACCTCTAGGGTCCCCAA
TTAATTAGTAATATAATCTATTAAAGGTCATTCAAAAGGTCATCCACCGGATCAATTCCCCTGCTCGCGC
AGGCTGGGTGCCAAGCTCTCGGGTAACATCAAGGCCCGATCCTTGGAGCCCTTGCCCTCCCGCACGATGA
TCGT
[255 nt withheld, positions 2875-3129]
CGTGGAGACCGAAACCTTGCGCTCGTTCGCCAGCCAGGACAGAAATGCCTCGACTTCGCTGCTGCCCAAG
GTTGCCGGGTGACGCACACCGTGGAAACGGATGAAGGCACGAACCCAGTGGACATAAGCCTGTTCGGTTC
GTAAGCTGTAATGCAAGTAGCGTATGCGCTCACGCAACTGGTCCAGAACCTTGACCGAACGCAGCGGTGG
TAACGGCGCAGTGGCGGTTTTCATGGCTTGTTATGACTGTTTTTTTGGGGTACAGTCTATGCCTCGGGCA
TCCAAGCAGCAAGCGCGTTACGCCGTGGGTCGATGTTTGTGTCTAACAATTCGTTCAAGCCGACGCCGCT
TCGCGGCGCGGCTTAACTCAAGCGTTAGATGCACTAAGCACATAATTGCTCACAGCCAAACTATCAGGTC
AAGTCTGCTTTTATTATTTTTAAGCGTGCATAATAAGCCCTACACAAATTGGGAGATATATCATGAAAGG
CTGGCTTTTTCTTGTTATCGCAATAGTTGGCGAAGTAATCGCAACATCCGCATTAAAATCTAGCGAGGGC
TTTACTAAGCTGATCCGGTGGATGACCTTTTGAATGACCTTTAATAGATTATATTACTAATTAATTGGGG
ACCCTAGAGGTCCCCTTTTTTATTTTAAAAATTTTTTCACAAAACGGTTTACAAGCATAAAGCTTGCTCA
ATCAATCACCGGATCCCGACGGGCCCGGTACCGCGGCCGCGCGAATTCGAGCTCGGTACCATTTATCAGG
GTTATTGTCTCATGAGCGGATACATATTTGAATGTATTTAGAAAAATAAACAAATAGGGGTTCCGCGCAC
ATTTCCCCGAAAAGTGCCACCTGACGTCTAAGAAACCATTATTATCATGACATTAACCTATAAAAATAGG
CGTATCACGAGGCCCTTTCGTCTTCACCTCGAGAACATTACTCGCATCCATTCTCAGGCTGTCTCGTCTC
GTCTCGGAGTTGACGGCTAGCTCAGTCCTAGGTACAGTGCTAGCTACTGGGCCCAAGTTCACTTAAAAAG
GAGATCAACAATGAAAGCAATTTTCGTACTGAAACATCTTAATCATGCTGCGGAGGGTTTCTAATGAGCG
AGCTGATCAAGGAGAACATGCACATGAAGCTGTACATGGAGGGCACCGTGAACAACCACCACTTCAAGTG
CACATCCGAGGGCGAAGGCAAGCCCTACGAGGGCACCCAGACCATGAAGATCAAGGTGGTCGAGGGCGGC
CCTCTCCCCTTCGCCTTCGACATCCTGGCTACCAGCTTCATGTACGGCAGCAAAGCCTTCATCAACCACA
CCCAGGGCATCCCCGACTTCTTTAAGCAGTCCTTCCCTGAGGGCTTCACATGGGAGAGAATCACCACATA
CGAAGACGGGGGCGTGCTGACCGCTACCCAGGACACCAGCTTCCAGAACGGCTGCATCATCTACAACGTC
AAGATCAACGGGGTGAACTTCCCATCCAACGGCCCTGTGATGCAGAAGAAAACACGCGGCTGGGAGGCCA
ACACCGAGATGCTGTACCCCGCTGACGGCGGCCTGAGAGGCCACAGCCAGATGGCCCTGAAGCTCGTGGG
CGGGGGCTACCTGCACTGCTCCTTCAAGACCACATACAGATCCAAGAAACCCGCTAAGAACCTCAAGATG
CCCGGCTTCCACTTCGTGGACCACAGACTGGAAAGAATCAAGGAGGCCGACAAAGAAACGTACGTCGAGC
AGCACGAGATGGCTGTGGCCAAGTACTGCGACCTCCCTAGCAAACTGGGGCACAGATGAAGGTGACTCCT
GTTGATAGATCCAGTAATGACCTCAGAACTCCATCTGGATTTGTTCAGAACGCTCGGTTGCCGCCGGGCG
TTTTTTATTGGTGAGAATGCTTCCAGGATACATAGATTACCACAACTCCGAGCCCTTCCACCCCAAGCTA
GCTTGGAGGACAAATCCGCCGCTAGGAGCTTGCGGCCGCCTTAAGACGCGTGGATCCCCGGGAATTTCGA
CCCCACGCCCCTCTTTAATACGACGGGCAATTTGCACTTCAGAAAATGAAGAGTTTGCTTTAGCCATAAC
AAAAGTCCAGTATGCTTTTTCACAGCATAACTGGACTGATTTCAGTTTACAACTATTCTGTCTAGTTTAA
GACTTTATTGTCATAGTTTAGATCTATTTTGTTCAGTTTAAGACTTTATTGTCCGCCCACACCCGCTTAC
GCAGGGCATCCATTTATTACTCAACCGTAACCGATTTTGCCAGGTTACGCGGCTGGTCCTCTAGAATTCC
CATGTCAGCCGTTAAGTGTTCCTGTGTCACTCAAAATTGCTTTGAGAGGCTCTAAGGGCTTCTCAGTGCG
TTACATCCCTGGCTTGTTGTCCACAACCGTTAAACCTTAAAAGCTTTAAAAGCCTTATATATTCTTTTTT
TTCTTATAAAACTTAAAACCTTAGAGGCTATTTAAGTTGCTGATTTATATTAATTTTATTGTTCAAACAT
GAGAGCTTAGTACGTGAAACATGAGAGCTTAGTACGTTAGCCATGAGAGCTTAGTACGTTAGCCATGAGG
GTTTAGTTCGTTAAACATGAGAGCTTAGTACGTTAAACATGAGAGCTTAGTACGTGAAACATGAGAGCTT
AGTACGTACTATCAACAGGTTGAACTGCTGATCTTCAGATCCTCTACGCCGGACGCATCGTGGCCGGATC
GGGGGGGGGGGGCGCTCGGTCTTGCCTTGCTCGTCGGTGATGTACTTCACCAGCTCCGCGAAGTCGCTCT
TCTTGATGGAGCGCATGGGGACGTGCTTGGCAATCACGCGCACCCCCCGGCCGTTTTAGCGGCTAAAAAA
GTCATGGCTCTGCCCTCGGGCGGACCACGCCCATCATGACCTTGCCAAGCTCGTCCTGCTTCTCTTCGAT
CTTCGCCAGCAGGGCGAGGATCGTGGCATCACCGAACCGCGCCGTGCGCGGGTCGTCGGTGAGCCAGAGT
TTCAGCAGGCCGCCCAGGCGGCCCAGGTCGCCATTGATGCGGGCCAGCTCGCGGACGTGCTCATAGTCCA
CGACGCCCGTGATTTTGTAGCCCTGGCCGACGGCCAGCAGGTAGGCCGACAGGCTCATGCCGGCCGCCGC
CGCCTTTTCCTCAATCGCTCTTCGTTCGTCTGGAAGGCAGTACACCTTGATAGGTGGGCTGCCCTTCCTG
GTTGGCTTGGTTTCATCAGCCATCCGCTTGCCCTCATCTGTTACGCCGGCGGTAGCCGGCCAGCCTCGCA
GAGCAGGATTCCCGTTGAGCACCGCCAGGTGCGAATAAGGGACAGTGAAGAAGGAACACCCGCTCGCGGG
TGGGCCTACTTCACCTATCCTGCCCGGCTGACGCCGTTGGATACACCAAGGAAAGTCTACACGAACCCTT
TGGCAAAATCCTGTATATCGTGCGAAAAAGGATGGATATACCGAAAAAATCGCTATAATGACCCCGAAGC
AGGGTTATGCAGCGGAAAAGCGCTTTCTCATAGCTCACGCTGTAGGTATCTCAGTTCGGTGTAGGTCGTT
CGCTCCAAGCTGGGCTGTGTGCACGAACCCCCCGTTCAGCCCGACCGCTGCGCCTTATCCGGTAACTATC
GTCTTGAGTCCAACCCGGTAAGACACGACTTATCGCCACTGGCAGCAGCCACTGGTAACAGGATTAGCAG
AGCGAGGTATGTAGGCGGTGCTACAGAGTTCTTGAAGTGGTGGCCTAACTACGGCTACACTAGAAGAACA
GTATTTGGTATCTGCGCTCTGCTGAAGCCAGTTACCTTCGGAAAAAGAGTTGGTAGCTCTTGATCCGGCA
AACAAACCACCGCTGGTAGCGGTGGTTTTTTTGTTTGCAAGCAGCAGATTACGCGCAGAAAAAAAGGATC
TCAA
